Addgene plasmid #174994: pMSR:MSMEG_1340:Dendra
Purpose: C-term fluorescent fusion
Depositing lab: Keith Derbyshire & Joseph Wade. Depositing organization: Wadsworth Center, New York State Department of Health. Publication: A Mycobacterial Systems Resource for the Research Community. Judd JA, Canestrari J, Clark R, Joseph A, Lapierre P, Lasek-Nesselquist E, Mir M, Palumbo M, Smith C, Stone M, Upadhyay A, Wirth SE, Dedrick RM, Meier CG, Russell DA, Dills A, Dove E, Kester J, Wolf ID, Zhu J, Rubin ER, Fortune S, Hatfull GF, Gray TA, Wade JT, Derbyshire KM. mBio. 2021 Mar 2;12(2). pii: mBio.02401-20. doi: 10.1128/mBio.02401-20. PubMed 33653882.
Backbone
  Vector backbone: pMSR:Dendra
  Vector type: Bacterial Expression ; Integrating Mycobacterial Expression Vector attL5. T7 expression in E. coli
Growth in bacteria
  Bacterial resistance: Apramycin, 25 μg/mL
  Growth temperature: 37°C
  Growth strain: DH5alpha
  Copy number: High Copy
Gene/Insert
  Gene/Insert name: MSMEG_1340
  Species: M. smegmatis
  Promoter: pmycTetO
  Tag / fusion protein: Gly-Ala Linker/Dendra2/1x Flag Tag (C terminal on insert)
  Cloning method: Ligation Independent Cloning
  Sequencing primers: 5′ TGATAGAGTTTGTCCTCCCTATCAG; 3′ TCCATATGCACCTTGACACG
Resource information
  A portion of this plasmid was derived from a plasmid made by: CP000480.1
Terms and licenses: Academic/Nonprofit Terms; Industry Terms: Not Available to Industry
Depositor comments: 5' cloning site: AseI (destroyed), 3' cloning site: HindIII (not destroyed)
How to cite: pMSR:MSMEG_1340:Dendra was a gift from Keith Derbyshire & Joseph Wade (Addgene plasmid # 174994 ; http://n2t.net/addgene:174994 ; RRID:Addgene_174994)
