[The description below was written by a language model from this plasmid's Addgene catalogue record and pLannotate feature annotations shown in this document.]
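Description:
pMSR:MSMEG_1340:Dendra is a 5.4 kb integrating mycobacterial expression vector built on the pMSR:Dendra backbone, part of a systematic resource of tagged Mycolicibacterium (Mycobacterium) smegmatis genes. In E. coli it replicates as a high-copy plasmid from a ColE1/pUC-type origin and is selected with apramycin through the aac(3)IV acetyltransferase gene, which also serves as the selectable marker in mycobacteria. It has no mycobacterial replication origin. Instead it carries the mycobacteriophage L5 integrase gene, with an adjacent fragment of L5 gene 32 that probably lies in the phage attachment region. The integrase catalyses site-specific recombination into the chromosomal L5 attachment site, giving a stable single-copy insertion.

The payload is the M. smegmatis open reading frame MSMEG_1340, inserted by ligation-independent cloning. The annotation software matched it to a Mycobacterium tuberculosis H37Rv protein, presumably its homologue; the record does not state the gene's function. The ORF is fused at its C terminus, through a Gly-Ala linker, to the green-to-red photoconvertible fluorescent protein Dendra2, followed by a single FLAG epitope. Transcription in mycobacteria comes from the pmycTetO promoter, a mycobacterial promoter containing tet operators. The two short "tight TRE" hits in the feature table are simply these operator sequences, not a mammalian Tet-responsive promoter. Expression could therefore be controlled by a Tet repressor, but none is annotated on this plasmid. A T7 promoter immediately upstream of the ORF and a partial T7 terminator downstream of the FLAG tag allow the same fusion to be expressed in E. coli strains that supply T7 RNA polymerase.

The stated purpose is a C-terminal fluorescent fusion, suited to imaging the localisation of the protein in live mycobacteria, with the FLAG tag available for immunodetection or affinity purification.
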