Features (pLannotate 1.2.2; 14 found; start..end, strand, type, name):
    841..945     -  CDS            32 (fragment): VG32_BPML5 - Protein predicted: Swiss-Prot protein existence level 4. From Mycobacterium phage L5 (Mycobacteriophage L5).
   1001..1105    +  CDS            Y4104_STRCO (fragment): Protein inferred from homology: Swiss-Prot protein existence level 3. From Streptomyces coelicolor (strain ATCC BAA-471 / A3(2) / M145).
   1163..1182    +  promoter       tight TRE promoter (fragment): Tet-responsive promoter PTight, consisting of seven tet operator sequences followed by the minimal CMV promoter
   1189..1206    +  promoter       tight TRE promoter (fragment): Tet-responsive promoter PTight, consisting of seven tet operator sequences followed by the minimal CMV promoter
   1220..1238    +  promoter       T7 promoter: promoter for bacteriophage T7 RNA polymerase
   1254..1727    +  CDS            Y635_MYCTU: Experimental evidence at protein level: Swiss-Prot protein existence level 1. From Mycobacterium tuberculosis (strain ATCC 25618 / H37Rv).
   1749..2435    +  CDS            Dendra2: Dendra2 is a photoconvertible green fluorescent protein published in 2006, derived from Dendronephthya sp.. It has high acid sensitivity.
   2475..2495    +  CDS            FLAG (fragment): FLAG® epitope tag, followed by an enterokinase cleavage site
   2504..2546    +  terminator     T7 terminator (fragment): transcription terminator for bacteriophage T7 RNA polymerase
   2752..3552    +  CDS            ApmR: aminoglycoside 3-N-acetyltransferase type IV ; aac(3)IV; confers resistance to apramycin (Paget and Davies, 1996)
   3619..3636    -  misc_feature   MCS (fragment): pBluescript multiple cloning site
   3677..4265    +  rep_origin     ori: high-copy-number ColE1/pMB1/pBR322/pUC origin of replication
   4433..4461    +  misc_feature   MCS (fragment): pUC18/19 multiple cloning site
   5021..779     +  CDS            33 (across the origin): VINT_BPML5 - Also known as int. Protein inferred from homology: Swiss-Prot protein existence level 3. Integrase is necessary for integration of the phage into the host genome by site-specific recombination. From Mycobacterium phage L5 (Mycobacteriophage L5).
>Addgene plasmid #174994 | pMSR:MSMEG_1340:Dendra | addgene full sequence | sequence record 345498 | Addgene NGS Result
CGGTCACAGAGATGACGCCAGCTCTGGTGCGTGCGTGGTGGGCCGGGATGGGTAGGAAGCACCCGACTGC
CCGCCGGCATGCCTACAACGTCCTCCGGGCGGTGATGAACACAGCGGTCGAGGACAAGCTGATCGCAGAG
AACCCGTGCCGGATCGAGCAGAAGGCAGCCGATGAGCGCGACGTAGAGGCGCTGACGCCTGAGGAGCTGG
ACATCGTCGCCGCTGAGATCTTCGAGCACTACCGGATCGCGGCATACATCCTGGCGTGGACGAGCCTCCG
GTTCGGAGAGCTGATCGAGCTTCGCCGCAAGGACATCGTGGACGACGGCATGACGATGAAGCTCCGGGTG
CGCCGTGGCGCTTCCCGCGTGGGGAACAAGATCGTCGTTGGCAACGCCAAGACCGTCCGGTCGAAGCGTC
CTGTGACGGTTCCGCCTCACGTCGCGGAGATGATCCGAGCGCACATGAAGGACCGTACGAAGATGAACAA
GGGCCCCGAGGCATTCCTGGTGACCACGACGCAGGGCAACCGGCTGTCGAAGTCCGCGTTCACCAAGTCG
CTGAAGCGTGGCTACGCCAAGATCGGTCGGCCGGAACTCCGCATCCACGACCTCCGCGCTGTCGGCGCTA
CGTTCGCCGCTCAGGCAGGTGCGACGACCAAGGAGCTGATGGCCCGTCTCGGTCACACGACTCCTAGGAT
GGCGATGAAGTACCAGATGGCGTCTGAGGCCCGCGACGAGGCTATCGCTGAGGCGATGTCCAAGCTGGCC
AAGACCTCCTGAAACGCAAAAAGCCCCCCTCCCAAGGACACTGAGTCCTAAAGAGGGGGGTTTCTTGTCA
GTACGCGAAGAACCACGCCTGGCCGCGAGCGCCAGCACCGCCGCTCTGTGCGGAGACCTGGGCACCAGCC
CCGCCGCCGCCAGGAGCATTGCCGTTCCCGCCAGAAATCTAGACGGTGACCACAACGCGCCCGCTTTGAT
CGGGGACGTCGAAATATTGGATCGTCGGCACCGTCACGGCCGTGGGAGGCGGCACGATCCGCGACGTGAT
GATCGGCCGCATCCCCACGGTGCTGCGCAGTGAGCTCTACGCCATCCCGGCGTTGATCTGTGCGTTCGCA
CGCACAGGCCCGGTGTGAGAAGGGTCTCTGACGAGCGGGAGAACTCCCTATCAGTGATAGAGTTTGTCCT
CCCTATCAGTGATAGATAGGCTTAAGGAGTAATACGACTCACTATAGGGAGAAGGAGGCCATTATGGCTC
TGTCGTCGAAAATCGTCGGGATGCATTACCGGTATCCCGATTTTTATGAAGTCGGCCGGGAGAAGATCCG
CGAGCATGCACTCGCGATCAAGAACGACGAGACGTACTTCTACGACGAAGACGCGGCCGCGGAGCTGGGC
CATGACGCCCTGCCCGCGCCACTCACTTTCATCTGCATCTTCGGCTATCAGGCGCAGTCCGCGTTCTTCG
ATCACGCCGACATCGGCGTGCGTGAGGCCAAGATCGTCCAGGTCGACCAGGAACTGAAGTTCTTCAAGCC
GATCAAGGCCGGTGACCGTTTGTACTGCGACGTCTACGTCCACGCGGTTCGACGCGCGCACGGCACCGAC
ATCATCGTGACCAAGAACATAATCACCAACGACGCTGGTGAGATTGTCCAGGAGGCCTACACGACCCTCG
CCGGGCGTGCGGGCGACGGAGAAGAGGGTTTTTCTGATGGCTCTGCGAAGCTTGGTGCGGCCGCGGGCAA
CACGCCTGGCATCAATCTGATCAAGGAGGACATGCGTGTCAAGGTGCATATGGAGGGCAACGTGAACGGT
CACGCCTTCGTGATCGAGGGGGAGGGTAAGGGTAAGCCTTACGAAGGGACCCAGACCGCCAACCTCACCG
TCAAGGAGGGCGCCCCTCTCCCATTCTCGTACGATATCCTCACTACCGCGGTGCATTACGGGAACCGCGT
GTTCACCAAGTACCCCGAGGATATCCCTGACTACTTCAAGCAGAGCTTCCCGGAGGGATACTCCTGGGAG
CGGACGATGACCTTCGAAGACAAGGGTATCTGTACGATCCGCAGCGACATCTCGCTGGAAGGGGACTGTT
TCTTCCAGAACGTCCGTTTCAAGGGGACCAACTTTCCGCCGAACGGCCCGGTCATGCAGAAGAAGACCCT
CAAGTGGGAGCCGAGCACGGAGAAGCTGCACGTTCGGGACGGCCTCCTGGTCGGCAACATCAACATGGCG
CTGCTGCTGGAAGGCGGCGGCCACTACCTATGCGACTTCAAGACCACGTACAAAGCGAAGAAGGTCGTCC
AGCTGCCCGACGCGCACTTCGTGGACCACCGCATCGAAATCCTGGGGAACGATTCGGACTACAACAAGGT
CAAGTTGTACGAGCACGCTGTGGCACGCTATAGCCCGCTCCCGTCGCAGGTCTGGTTCGAAGGCGGCGGC
GGGGAGAACCTGTATTTCCAGGACTACAAGGACGACGACGACAAGTGATTTAAATAACCCCTTGGGGCCT
CTAAACGGGTCTTGAGGGGTTTTTTGTTAACTAGCGTACGATCGAATTCCTGCAGCTCACGGTAACTGAT
GCCGTATTTGCAGTACCAGCGTACGGCCCACAGAATGATGTCACGCTGAAAATGCCGGCCTTTGAATGGG
TTCATGTGCAGCTCCATCAGCAAAAGGGGATGATAAGTTTATCACCACCGACTATTTGCAACAGTGCCGT
TGATCGTGCTATGATCGACTGATGTCATCAGCGGTGGAGTGCAATGTCGTGCAATACGAATGGCGAAAAG
CCGAGCTCATCGGTCAGCTTCTCAACCTTGGGGTTACCCCCGGCGGTGTGCTGCTGGTCCACAGCTCCTT
CCGTAGCGTCCGGCCCCTCGAAGATGGGCCACTTGGACTGATCGAGGCCCTGCGTGCTACGCTGGGTCCG
GGAGGGACGCTCGTCATGCCCTCGTGGTCAGGTCTGGACGACGAGCCGTTCGATCCTGCCACGTCGCCCG
TTACACCGGACCTTGGAGTTGTCTCTGACACATTCTGGCGCCTGCCAAATGTAAAGCGCAGCGCCCATCC
ATTTGCCTTTGCGGCAGCGGGGCCACAGGCAGAGCAGATCATCTCTGATCCATTGCCCCTGCCACCTTAC
TCGCCTGCAAGCCCGGTCGCCCGTGTCCATGAACTCGATGGGCAGGTACTTCTCCTCGGCGTGGGACACG
ATGCCAACACGACGCTGCATCTTGCCGAGTTGATGGCAAAGGTTCCCTATGGGGTGCCGAGACACTGCAC
CATTCTTCAGGATGGCAAGTTGGTACGCGTCGATTATCTCGAGAATGACCACTGCTGTGAGCGCTTTGCC
TTGGCGGACAGGTGGCTCAAGGAGAAGAGCCTTCAGAAGGAAGGTCCAGTCGGTCATGCCTTTGCTCGGT
TGATCCGCTCCCGCGACATTGTGGCGACAGCCCTGGGTCAACTGGGCCGAGATCCGTTGATCTTCCTGCA
TCCGCCAGAGGCGGGATGCGAAGAATGCGATGCCGCTCGCCAGTCGATTGGCTGAGCTCATGAGCGGAGA
ACGAGATGACGTTGGAGGGGCAAGGTCGCGCTGATTGCTGGGGCAACACGGGGGATCCACTAGTTCCATG
AGCGTCAGACCCCGTAGAAAAGATCAAAGGATCTTCTTGAGATCCTTTTTTTCTGCGCGTAATCTGCTGC
TTGCAAACAAAAAAACCACCGCTACCAGCGGTGGTTTGTTTGCCGGATCAAGAGCTACCAACTCTTTTTC
CGAAGGTAACTGGCTTCAGCAGAGCGCAGATACCAAATACTGTCCTTCTAGTGTAGCCGTAGTTAGGCCA
CCACTTCAAGAACTCTGTAGCACCGCCTACATACCTCGCTCTGCTAATCCTGTTACCAGTGGCTGCTGCC
AGTGGCGATAAGTCGTGTCTTACCGGGTTGGACTCAAGACGATAGTTACCGGATAAGGCGCAGCGGTCGG
GCTGAACGGGGGGTTCGTGCACACAGCCCAGCTTGGAGCGAACGACCTACACCGAACTGAGATACCTACA
GCGTGAGCTATGAGAAAGCGCCACGCTTCCCGAGGGGAGAAAGGCGGACAGGTATCCGGTAAGCGGCAGG
GTCGGAACAGGAGAGCGCACGAGGGAGCTTCCAGGGGGAAACGCCTGGTATCTTTATAGTCCTGTCGGGT
TTCGCCACCTCTGACTTGAGCGTCGATTTTTGTGATGCTCGTCAGGGGGGCGGAGCCTATGGAAAAACGC
CAGCAACGCGGCCTTTTTACGGTTCCTGGCCTTTTGCTGGCCTTTTGCTCACATGTTCTTTCCTGCGTTA
TCCCCTGATTCTGTGGATAACCGTATTACCGCCTTTGAGTGAGCTGATACCGCTCGCCGCAGCCGAACGA
CCGAGCGCAACGCGTGCGGCCGCGGTACCCGGGGATCCTCTAGAGTCGACCACCAAGGGCACCATCTCTG
CTTGGGCCACCCCGTTGGCCGCAGCCAGCTCGCTGAGAGCCGTGAACGACAGGGCGAACGCCAGCCCGCC
GACGGCGAGGGTTCCGACCGCTGCAACTCCCGGTGCAACCTTGTCCCGGTCTATTCTCTTCACTGCACCA
GCTCCAATCTGGTGTGAATGCCCCTCGTCTGTTCGCGCAGGCGGGGGGCTCTATTCGTTTGTCAGCATCG
AAAGTAGCCAGATCAGGGATGCGTTGCAACCGCGTATGCCCAGGTCAGAAGAGTCGCACAAGAGTTGCAG
ACCCCTGGAAAGAAAAATGGCCAGAGGGCGAAAACACCCTCTGACCAGCGGAGCGGGCGACGGGAATCGA
ACCCGCGTAGCTAGTTTGGAAGAATGGGTGTCTGCCGACCACATATGGGCCGGTCAAGATAGGTTTTTAC
CCCCTCTCGGCTGCATCCTCTAAGTGGAAAGAAATTGCAGGTCGTAGAAGCGCGTTGAAGCCTGAGAGTT
GCACAGGAGTTGCAACCCGGTAGCCTTGTTCACGACGAGAGGAGACCTAGTTGGCACGTCGCGGATGGGG
ATCGCTGAAGACTCAGCGCAGCGGGAGGATCCAAGCCTCATACGTCAACCCGCAGGACGGTGTGAGGTAC
TACGCGCTGCAGACCTACGACAACAAGATGGACGCCGAAGCCTGGCTCGCGGGCGAGAAGCGGCTCATCG
AGATGGAGACCTGGACCCCTCCACAGGACCGGGCGAAGAAGGCAGCCGCCAGCGCCATCACGCTGGAGGA
GTACACCCGGAAGTGGCTCGTGGAGCGCGACCTCGCAGACGGCACCAGGGATCTGTACAGCGGGCACGCG
GAGCGCCGCATCTACCCGGTGCTAGGTGAAGTGG
