>Addgene plasmid #174994 | pMSR:MSMEG_1340:Dendra | depositor partial sequence | sequence record 339388 | partial
ATGGCTCTGTCGTCGAAAATCGTCGGGATGCATTACCGGTATCCCGATTTTTATGAAGTCGGCCGGGAGA
AGATCCGCGAGCATGCACTCGCGATCAAGAACGACGAGACGTACTTCTACGACGAAGACGCGGCCGCGGA
GCTGGGCCATGACGCCCTGCCCGCGCCACTCACTTTCATCTGCATCTTCGGCTATCAGGCGCAGTCCGCG
TTCTTCGATCACGCCGACATCGGCGTGCGTGAGGCCAAGATCGTCCAGGTCGACCAGGAACTGAAGTTCT
TCAAGCCGATCAAGGCCGGTGACCGTTTGTACTGCGACGTCTACGTCCACGCGGTTCGACGCGCGCACGG
CACCGACATCATCGTGACCAAGAACATAATCACCAACGACGCTGGTGAGATTGTCCAGGAGGCCTACACG
ACCCTCGCCGGGCGTGCGGGCGACGGAGAAGAGGGTTTTTCTGATGGCTCTGCG
